Addgene plasmid #198775: pWP061
Purpose: Drives specific expression in the ASE neurons
Depositing lab: Paul Sternberg. Depositing organization: California Institute of Technology. Publication: A cGAL-UAS bipartite expression toolkit for Caenorhabditis elegans sensory neurons. Nava S, Palma W, Wan X, Oh JY, Gharib S, Wang H, Revanna JS, Tan M, Zhang M, Liu J, Chen CH, Lee JS, Perry B, Sternberg PW. Proc Natl Acad Sci U S A. 2023 Dec 19;120(51):e2221680120. doi: 10.1073/pnas.2221680120. Epub 2023 Dec 14. PubMed 38096407.
Backbone
  Vector backbone: pHW393
  Backbone size w/o insert (bp): 3611
  Vector type: Worm Expression
Growth in bacteria
  Bacterial resistance: Ampicillin, 100 μg/mL
  Growth temperature: 37°C
  Growth strain: DH5alpha
  Copy number: High Copy
Gene/Insert
  Gene/Insert name: Pgcy-5-GAL4-SK(DBD)-VP64
  Species: C. elegans (nematode)
  Insert size (bp): 427
  Cloning method: Restriction Enzyme; 5′ cloning site Unknown (unknown if destroyed); 3′ cloning site Unknown (unknown if destroyed)
Terms and licenses: Academic/Nonprofit Terms; Industry Terms: Not Available to Industry
How to cite: pWP061 was a gift from Paul Sternberg (Addgene plasmid # 198775 ; http://n2t.net/addgene:198775 ; RRID:Addgene_198775)
