[The description below was written by a language model from this plasmid's Addgene catalogue record and pLannotate feature annotations shown in this document.]
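Description:
pWP061 is a C. elegans expression plasmid built on the pHW393 backbone, serving as a driver construct in the cGAL-UAS bipartite expression system for the worm. It is maintained in E. coli as a high-copy plasmid through a ColE1/pUC-type origin and is selected with ampicillin via the bla (β-lactamase) gene and its own promoter. Remnants of a pUC-style cloning region (a fragment of the multiple cloning site, the lac promoter and operator, the CAP binding site and a small lacI fragment) are also annotated and are backbone leftovers with no stated role in the worm. The sequenced record is 4,038 nt, consistent with the listed backbone of about 3.6 kb plus a 427 bp insert.

The payload is recorded as Pgcy-5-GAL4-SK(DBD)-VP64: a gcy-5 promoter fragment placed upstream of a synthetic transcription factor that joins a GAL4-family DNA-binding domain to the VP64 activation domain, which consists of tandem repeats of the minimal herpes simplex virus VP16 activation motif. The listed insert size most plausibly corresponds to the promoter fragment alone, with the driver coding sequence supplied by the backbone, though the record does not say so explicitly. The automated annotation detects the DNA-binding domain as a GAL4 fragment and only a short VP16-repeat match (labelled VP96). It does not annotate the gcy-5 promoter or any 3′ UTR, so these elements cannot be located from the feature table. According to the deposit, the plasmid drives expression specifically in the ASE sensory neurons. In a bipartite scheme, worms carrying this driver are combined with a UAS-controlled effector or reporter transgene, so that the effector is activated only where the driver is expressed.
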