Features (pLannotate 1.2.2; 10 found; start..end, strand, type, name):
    471..488     -  misc_feature   MCS (fragment): pUC18/19 multiple cloning site
    598..1038    +  CDS            GAL4 (fragment): GAL4_YEAST - Experimental evidence at protein level: Swiss-Prot protein existence level 1. This protein is a positive regulator for the gene expression of the galactose-induced genes such as GAL1, GAL2, GAL7, GAL10, and MEL1 which code for the enzymes used to convert galactose to glucose. It recognizes a 17 base pair sequence in (5'-CGGRNNRCYNYNCNCCG-3') the upstream activating sequence (UAS-G) of these genes. From Saccharomyces cerevisiae (strain ATCC 204508 / S288c) (Baker's yeast).
   1216..1232    +  CDS            VP96 (fragment): 6 tandem repeats of the minimal activation domain of herpes simplex virus VP16 (Cheng et al., 2013)
   1783..1887    +  promoter       AmpR promoter: bla
   1888..2748    +  CDS            AmpR: β-lactamase; bla; confers resistance to ampicillin, carbenicillin, and related antibiotics
   2919..3507    +  rep_origin     ori: high-copy-number ColE1/pMB1/pBR322/pUC origin of replication
   3690..3782    +  CDS            lacI (fragment): lac repressor; lacI; The lac repressor binds to the lac operator to inhibit transcription in E. coli. This inhibition can be relieved by adding lactose or isopropyl-β-D-thiogalactopyranoside (IPTG).
   3795..3816    +  protein_bind   CAP binding site: CAP binding activates transcription in the presence of cAMP. E. coli catabolite activator protein
   3831..3861    +  promoter       lac promoter: promoter for the E. coli lac operon
   3869..3885    +  protein_bind   lac operator: The lac repressor binds to the lac operator to inhibit transcription in E. coli. This inhibition can be relieved by adding lactose or isopropyl-β-D-thiogalactopyranoside (IPTG). lac repressor encoded by lacI
>Addgene plasmid #198775 | pWP061 | addgene full sequence | sequence record 390236 | Addgene NGS Result
AAGCTTGCATGCGCGGCCGCACTGACTGGGCCGGCCGGTATGTTCAGTTGACATCGACCAAGGTCCGCTA
TTTAGCAATCGTATCACTTTTTGTCGTAGTTGTATTTTATGGAAAGTCATAAGAGTTGAAAATATTTTAT
TTACAAAAAGGTAACTTTTAAACGGAAGTTTTCAAACATTTTTGCAATTTCACCAACTTCCGTGAATCCA
AGCTTTTCATTATTAAGCAAATTCAAGTATAATAACAACTATAAATAAGACCACCAAATTTTGATATCCG
GATTAAAATGTTATTTTTGAATAGAGAAGTTTGATGCAGATACCAACAAGATTAAAACTTCAAACATTAA
GCAAGAAGCCCCCAAATGCGTATGGTTTCAAAGAAAAAGGTGCAAAATTGGGAAGATAATCTCGTTTAAG
AAAAGTTTGGAAATCTATTAAGACCAACCCCCAGAAGTAGTAGGGCGCGCCTCTAGAGGATCCCCGGGAT
TGGCCAAAGGACCCAAAGGTATGTTTCGAATGATACTAACATAACATAGAACATTTTCAGGAGGACCCTT
GGCTAGGATGGGCCCTAAAAAGAAGCGTAAAGCTAGCATGAAGCTGTTGTCTTCAATGGAACAAGCTTGC
GACATATGCCGGTTAAAAAAACTCAGGTGCTCGAAGGAAAAGCCCAAGTGTGCCAAGTGTCTGAAGAACA
ACTCGGAGTGCCGTTATTCTCCCAAGGCTATGAGGTCCCCACTGACCAGGGCGCATCTGACAGAGGTAGA
ATCAAGGTTGGAAAAATTGGAAGATTTGTTTCTGCTCATGTTTCCTCGGGAAAACCTGGACAGCATTTTG
AACATGGACTCTTTGGACGAAGTGAAAGTAATGTTGAAACAATTATATATGCAGGACTATGGTGACACGG
ATGCTGCTATGGATAGCTTGACCCCTATGGAAAATGGCATGTCTGAAGGGCCGAGAAAACACATGAAGAC
TGCGACATCATCGCCAAAAGTGGATGAAGATGGAAGCCAAAGTCAGTTGAGTGTATCGCCGGAATTCCCG
CTGCAGTCTGGTGGCGGAGGGGCTCCTAGGGGTTCCGGACGGGCTGACGCATTGGACGATTTTGATCTGG
ATATGCTGGGAAGTGACGCCCTCGATGATTTTGACCTTGACATGCTTGGTTCGGATGCCCTTGATGACTT
TGACCTCGACATGCTCGGCAGTGACGCCCTTGATGATTTCGACCTGGACATGCTGATTAACTAAGGTACC
GAATTCGCTAGCCGGCCATACAAGTAATCCGGATGATCGACGCCAACGTCGTTGAATTTTCAAATTTTAA
ATACTGAATATTTGTTTTTTTTCCTATTATTTATTTATTCTCTTTGTGTTTTTTTTCTTGCTTTCTAAAA
AATTAATTCAATCCAAATCTAAACATTTTTTTTTCTCTTTCCGTCTCCCAATTCGTATTCCGCTCCTCTC
ATCTGAACACAATGTGCAAGTTTATTTATCTTCTCGCTTTCATTTCATTAGGACGTGGGGGGAATTGGTG
GAAGGGGGAAACACACAAAAGGATGATGGAAATGAAATAAGGACACACAATATGCAACAACATTCAATTC
AGAAATATGGAGGAAGGTTTAAAAGAAAACATAAAAATATATAGAGGAGGAAGGAAAACTAGTAAAAAAT
AAGCAAAGAAATTAGGCGAACGATGAGAATTGTCCTCGCTTGGGCCCAAAAGGCCTTTTTTTTTTGGCGC
CGACGTCAGGTGGCACTTTTCGGGGAAATGTGCGCGGAACCCCTATTTGTTTATTTTTCTAAATACATTC
AAATATGTATCCGCTCATGAGACAATAACCCTGATAAATGCTTCAATAATATTGAAAAAGGAAGAGTATG
AGTATTCAACATTTCCGTGTCGCCCTTATTCCCTTTTTTGCGGCATTTTGCCTTCCTGTTTTTGCTCACC
CAGAAACGCTGGTGAAAGTAAAAGATGCTGAAGATCAGTTGGGTGCACGAGTGGGTTACATCGAACTGGA
TCTCAACAGCGGTAAGATCCTTGAGAGTTTTCGCCCCGAAGAACGTTTTCCAATGATGAGCACTTTTAAA
GTTCTGCTATGTGGCGCGGTATTATCCCGTATTGACGCCGGGCAAGAGCAACTCGGTCGCCGCATACACT
ATTCTCAGAATGACTTGGTTGAGTACTCACCAGTCACAGAAAAGCATCTTACGGATGGCATGACAGTAAG
AGAATTATGCAGTGCTGCCATAACCATGAGTGATAACACTGCGGCCAACTTACTTCTGACAACGATCGGA
GGACCGAAGGAGCTAACCGCTTTTTTGCACAACATGGGGGATCATGTAACTCGCCTTGATCGTTGGGAAC
CGGAGCTGAATGAAGCCATACCAAACGACGAGCGTGACACCACGATGCCTGTAGCAATGGCAACAACGTT
GCGCAAACTATTAACTGGCGAACTACTTACTCTAGCTTCCCGGCAACAATTAATAGACTGGATGGAGGCG
GATAAAGTTGCAGGACCACTTCTGCGCTCGGCCCTTCCGGCTGGCTGGTTTATTGCTGATAAATCTGGAG
CCGGTGAGCGTGGGTCTCGCGGTATCATTGCAGCACTGGGGCCAGATGGTAAGCCCTCCCGTATCGTAGT
TATCTACACGACGGGGAGTCAGGCAACTATGGATGAACGAAATAGACAGATCGCTGAGATAGGTGCCTCA
CTGATTAAGCATTGGTAACTGTCAGACCAAGTTTACTCATATATACTTTAGATTGATTTAAAACTTCATT
TTTAATTTAAAAGGATCTAGGTGAAGATCCTTTTTGATAATCTCATGACCAAAATCCCTTAACGTGAGTT
TTCGTTCCACTGAGCGTCAGACCCCGTAGAAAAGATCAAAGGATCTTCTTGAGATCCTTTTTTTCTGCGC
GTAATCTGCTGCTTGCAAACAAAAAAACCACCGCTACCAGCGGTGGTTTGTTTGCCGGATCAAGAGCTAC
CAACTCTTTTTCCGAAGGTAACTGGCTTCAGCAGAGCGCAGATACCAAATACTGTTCTTCTAGTGTAGCC
GTAGTTAGGCCACCACTTCAAGAACTCTGTAGCACCGCCTACATACCTCGCTCTGCTAATCCTGTTACCA
GTGGCTGCTGCCAGTGGCGATAAGTCGTGTCTTACCGGGTTGGACTCAAGACGATAGTTACCGGATAAGG
CGCAGCGGTCGGGCTGAACGGGGGGTTCGTGCACACAGCCCAGCTTGGAGCGAACGACCTACACCGAACT
GAGATACCTACAGCGTGAGCTATGAGAAAGCGCCACGCTTCCCGAAGGGAGAAAGGCGGACAGGTATCCG
GTAAGCGGCAGGGTCGGAACAGGAGAGCGCACGAGGGAGCTTCCAGGGGGAAACGCCTGGTATCTTTATA
GTCCTGTCGGGTTTCGCCACCTCTGACTTGAGCGTCGATTTTTGTGATGCTCGTCAGGGGGGCGGAGCCT
ATGGAAAAACGCCAGCAACGCGGCCTTTTTACGGTTCCTGGCCTTTTGCTGGCCTTTTGCTCACATGTTC
TTTCCTGCGTTATCCCCTGATTCTGTGGATAACCGTATTACCGCCTTTGAGTGAGCTGATACCGCTCGCC
GCAGCCGAACGACCGAGCGCAGCGAGTCAGTGAGCGAGGAAGCGGAAGAGCGCCCAATACGCAAACCGCC
TCTCCCCGCGCGTTGGCCGATTCATTAATGCAGCTGGCACGACAGGTTTCCCGACTGGAAAGCGGGCAGT
GAGCGCAACGCAATTAATGTGAGTTAGCTCACTCATTAGGCACCCCAGGCTTTACACTTTATGCTTCCGG
CTCGTATGTTGTGTGGAATTGTGAGCGGATAACAATTTCACACAGGAAACAGCTATGACCATGATTACGC
CAAGCTGTAAGTTTAAACATGATCTTACTAACTAACTATTCTCATTTAAATTTTCAGAGCTTAAAAATGG
CTGAAATCACTCACAACGATGGATACGCTAACAACTTGGAAATGAAAT
