>Addgene plasmid #198775 | pWP061 | depositor partial sequence | sequence record 385029 | gcy-5 promoter
GGTATGTTCAGTTGACATCGACCAAGGTCCGCTATTTAGCAATCGTATCACTTTTTGTCGTAGTTGTATT
TTATGGAAAGTCATAAGAGTTGAAAATATTTTATTTACAAAAAGGTAACTTTTAAACGGAAGTTTTCAAA
CATTTTTGCAATTTCACCAACTTCCGTGAATCCAAGCTTTTCATTATTAAGCAAATTCAAGTATAATAAC
AACTATAAATAAGACCACCAAATTTTGATATCCGGATTAAAATGTTATTTTTGAATAGAGAAGTTTGATG
CAGATACCAACAAGATTAAAACTTCAAACATTAAGCAAGAAGCCCCCAAATGCGTATGGTTTCAAAGAAA
AAGGTGCAAAATTGGGAAGATAATCTCGTTTAAGAAAAGTTTGGAAATCTATTAAGACCAACCCCCAGAA
GTAGTAG
